Addgene plasmid #70620: R777-E336 Hs.STK11-nostop
Purpose: Gateway ORF clone of human STK11 [NM_000455.4] without stop codon (for C-terminal fusions)
Depositing lab: Dominic Esposito. Depositing organization: National Cancer Institute (NCI).
Backbone
  Vector backbone: pDonor-255
  Backbone size w/o insert (bp): 2693
  Vector type: Gateway Entry Clone
Growth in bacteria
  Bacterial resistance: Spectinomycin, 50 μg/mL
  Growth temperature: 37°C
  Growth strain: DH10B
  Copy number: High Copy
Gene/Insert
  Gene/Insert name: STK11
  Species: H. sapiens (human)
  Insert size (bp): 1299
  GenBank ID: NM_000455.4
  Entrez Gene: STK11 (a.k.a. LKB1, PJS, hLKB1)
  Cloning method: Gateway Cloning
  Sequencing primers: 5′ M13F 23-mer (5'-CCCAGTCACGACGTTGTAAAACG); 3′ attLR 23-mer (5'-TAACATCAGAGATTTTGAGACAC)
Terms and licenses: Academic/Nonprofit Terms; Industry Terms: Not Available to Industry
How to cite: R777-E336 Hs.STK11-nostop was a gift from Dominic Esposito (Addgene plasmid # 70620 ; http://n2t.net/addgene:70620 ; RRID:Addgene_70620)
