[The description below was written by a language model from this plasmid's Addgene catalogue record and pLannotate feature annotations shown in this document.]
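Description:
R777-E336 Hs.STK11-nostop is a Gateway entry clone built on the pDonor-255 backbone, carrying the human STK11 open reading frame (also known as LKB1, the serine/threonine kinase gene associated with Peutz-Jeghers syndrome) based on reference transcript NM_000455.4. The plasmid is about 4 kb in total, with a 1,299 bp insert. It is maintained in E. coli at high copy number from a ColE1/pUC-type origin and is selected with spectinomycin through the aadA (SmR) aminoglycoside adenylyltransferase gene. This gene lies downstream of a fragment of a class 1 integron Pc promoter. Short remnants of gentamicin resistance, lacI and lacZα coding sequences are also annotated, and these appear to be non-functional backbone leftovers. The rrnB T1 and T2 terminators sit upstream of the cloning region, where they likely insulate the insert from read-through transcription.

The STK11 coding sequence is flanked by attL recombination sites. The automated annotation labels the upstream site attL3 and the downstream one a partial attL2, so the exact identity of the upstream site should be checked against the sequence. No promoter, tag or reporter for the ORF is annotated, as expected for an entry clone, which serves as a shuttle rather than an expression vector. An LR Clonase reaction transfers the ORF into a compatible Gateway destination vector, which supplies the promoter and host-specific elements. Because the native stop codon has been omitted, translation can continue through the downstream recombination site. This makes the clone suited to building C-terminal fusions of STK11 to epitope tags, fluorescent proteins or other partners encoded by the destination vector.
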