Features (pLannotate 1.2.2; 11 found; start..end, strand, type, name):
     18..54      -  CDS            lacZα (fragment): LacZα fragment of β-galactosidase; lacZ fragment
     85..180     +  protein_bind   attL3: mutant version of attL; recombination site for the Gateway® LR reaction LR Clonase™
    186..1484    +  CDS            STK11: STK11_HUMAN - Also known as LKB1, PJS. Experimental evidence at protein level: Swiss-Prot protein existence level 1. [Isoform 2]: Has a role in spermiogenesis. From Homo sapiens (Human).
   1489..1582    -  protein_bind   attL2 (fragment): mutant version of attL; recombination site for the Gateway® LR reaction LR Clonase™
   1697..1720    +  promoter       Pc promoter (fragment): intI1 (promoter lies within the coding sequence); class 1 integron promoter
   1896..1952    +  CDS            GmR (fragment): gentamycin acetyltransferase; aacC1; confers resistance to gentamycin
   1959..2750    +  CDS            SmR: aminoglycoside adenylyltransferase (Murphy, 1985); aadA; confers resistance to spectinomycin and streptomycin
   2843..3431    +  rep_origin     ori: high-copy-number ColE1/pMB1/pBR322/pUC origin of replication
   3614..3706    +  CDS            lacI (fragment): lac repressor; lacI; The lac repressor binds to the lac operator to inhibit transcription in E. coli. This inhibition can be relieved by adding lactose or isopropyl-β-D-thiogalactopyranoside (IPTG).
   3761..3788    -  terminator     rrnB T2 terminator: transcription terminator T2 from the E. coli rrnB gene
   3920..3963    +  terminator     rrnB T1 terminator: Escherichia coli rrnB; transcription terminator T1 from the E. coli rrnB gene
>Addgene plasmid #70620 | R777-E336 Hs.STK11-nostop | depositor full sequence | sequence record 126069 | Full Sequence
TTAACGCTAGCATGGATGTTTTCCCAGTCACGACGTTGTAAAACGACGGCCAGTCTTAAAATTCGAGCTC
GGTCCGAGGATCCGAAATAATGATTTTATTTTGACTGATAGTGACCTGTTCGTTGCAACAAATTGATAAG
CAATGCTTTTTTATAATGCCAACTTTGTACAAAAAAGTTGGCACCATGGAGGTGGTGGACCCGCAGCAGC
TGGGCATGTTCACGGAGGGCGAGCTGATGTCGGTGGGTATGGACACGTTCATCCACCGCATCGACTCCAC
CGAGGTCATCTACCAGCCGCGCCGCAAGCGGGCCAAGCTCATCGGCAAGTACCTGATGGGGGACCTGCTG
GGGGAAGGCTCTTACGGCAAGGTGAAGGAGGTGCTGGACTCGGAGACGCTGTGCAGGAGGGCCGTCAAGA
TCCTCAAGAAGAAGAAGTTGCGAAGGATCCCCAACGGGGAGGCCAACGTGAAGAAGGAAATTCAACTACT
GAGGAGGTTACGGCACAAAAATGTCATCCAGCTGGTGGATGTGTTATACAACGAAGAGAAGCAGAAAATG
TATATGGTGATGGAGTACTGCGTGTGTGGCATGCAGGAAATGCTGGACAGCGTGCCGGAGAAGCGTTTCC
CAGTGTGCCAGGCCCACGGGTACTTCTGTCAGCTGATTGACGGCCTGGAGTACCTGCATAGCCAGGGCAT
TGTGCACAAGGACATCAAGCCGGGGAACCTGCTGCTCACCACCGGTGGCACCCTCAAAATCTCCGACCTG
GGCGTGGCCGAGGCACTGCACCCGTTCGCGGCGGACGACACCTGCCGGACCAGCCAGGGCTCCCCGGCTT
TCCAGCCGCCCGAGATTGCCAACGGCCTGGACACCTTCTCCGGCTTCAAGGTGGACATCTGGTCGGCTGG
GGTCACCCTCTACAACATCACCACGGGTCTGTACCCCTTCGAAGGGGACAACATCTACAAGTTGTTTGAG
AACATCGGGAAGGGGAGCTACGCCATCCCGGGCGACTGTGGCCCCCCGCTCTCTGACCTGCTGAAAGGGA
TGCTTGAGTACGAACCGGCCAAGAGGTTCTCCATCCGGCAGATCCGGCAGCACAGCTGGTTCCGGAAGAA
ACATCCTCCGGCTGAAGCACCAGTGCCCATCCCACCGAGCCCAGACACCAAGGACCGGTGGCGCAGCATG
ACTGTGGTGCCGTACTTGGAGGACCTGCACGGCGCGGACGAGGACGAGGACCTCTTCGACATCGAGGATG
ACATCATCTACACTCAGGACTTCACGGTGCCCGGACAGGTCCCAGAAGAGGAGGCCAGTCACAATGGACA
GCGCCGGGGCCTCCCCAAGGCCGTGTGTATGAACGGCACAGAGGCGGCGCAGCTGAGCACCAAATCCAGG
GCGGAGGGCCGGGCCCCCAACCCTGCCCGCAAGGCCTGCTCCGCCAGCAGCAAGATCCGCCGGCTGTCGG
CCTGCAAGCAGCAGTCAACTTTCTTGTACAAAGTTGGCATTATAGGAAAGCATTGCTTATCAATTTGTTG
CAACGAACAGGTCACTATCAGTCAAAATAAAATCATTATTTGCATGCAAGCTTAGATCCTCTAGACCAGC
CAGGACAGAAATGCCTCGACTTCGCTGCTACCCAAGGTTGCCGGGTGACGCACACCGTGGAAACGGATGA
AGGCACGAACCCAGTGGACATAAGCCTGTTCGGTTCGTAAGCTGTAATGCAAGTAGCGTATGCGCTCACG
CAACTGGTCCAGAACCTTGACCGAACGCAGCGGTGGTAACGGCGCAGTGGCGGTTTTCATGGCTTGTTAT
GACTGTTTTTTTGGGGTACAGTCTATGCCTCGGGCATCCAAGCAGCAAGCGCGTTACGCCGTGGGTCGAT
GTTTGATGTTATGGAGCAGCAACGATGTTACGCAGCAGGGCAGTCGCCCTAAAACAAAGTTAAACATTAT
GAGGGAAGCGGTGATCGCCGAAGTATCGACTCAACTATCAGAGGTAGTTGGCGTCATCGAGCGCCATCTC
GAACCGACGTTGCTGGCCGTACATTTGTACGGCTCCGCAGTGGATGGCGGCCTGAAGCCACACAGTGATA
TTGATTTGCTGGTTACGGTGACCGTAAGGCTTGATGAAACAACGCGGCGAGCTTTGATCAACGACCTTTT
GGAAACTTCGGCTTCCCCTGGAGAGAGCGAGATTCTCCGCGCTGTAGAAGTCACCATTGTTGTGCACGAC
GACATCATTCCGTGGCGTTATCCAGCTAAGCGCGAACTGCAATTTGGAGAATGGCAGCGCAATGACATTC
TTGCAGGTATCTTCGAGCCAGCCACGATCGACATTGATCTGGCTATCTTGCTGACAAAAGCAAGAGAACA
TAGCGTTGCCTTGGTAGGTCCAGCGGCGGAGGAACTCTTTGATCCGGTTCCTGAACAGGATCTATTTGAG
GCGCTAAATGAAACCTTAACGCTATGGAACTCGCCGCCCGACTGGGCTGGCGATGAGCGAAATGTAGTGC
TTACGTTGTCCCGCATTTGGTACAGCGCAGTAACCGGCAAAATCGCGCCGAAGGATGTCGCTGCCGACTG
GGCAATGGAGCGCCTGCCGGCCCAGTATCAGCCCGTCATACTTGAAGCTAGACAGGCTTATCTTGGACAA
GAAGAAGATCGCTTGGCCTCGCGCGCAGATCAGTTGGAAGAATTTGTCCACTACGTGAAAGGCGAGATCA
CCAAGGTAGTCGGCAAATAACCCTCGAGCCACCCATGACCAAAATCCCTTAACGTGAGTTACGCGTCGTT
CCACTGAGCGTCAGACCCCGTAGAAAAGATCAAAGGATCTTCTTGAGATCCTTTTTTTCTGCGCGTAATC
TGCTGCTTGCAAACAAAAAAACCACCGCTACCAGCGGTGGTTTGTTTGCCGGATCAAGAGCTACCAACTC
TTTTTCCGAAGGTAACTGGCTTCAGCAGAGCGCAGATACCAAATACTGTCCTTCTAGTGTAGCCGTAGTT
AGGCCACCACTTCAAGAACTCTGTAGCACCGCCTACATACCTCGCTCTGCTAATCCTGTTACCAGTGGCT
GCTGCCAGTGGCGATAAGTCGTGTCTTACCGGGTTGGACTCAAGACGATAGTTACCGGATAAGGCGCAGC
GGTCGGGCTGAACGGGGGGTTCGTGCACACAGCCCAGCTTGGAGCGAACGACCTACACCGAACTGAGATA
CCTACAGCGTGAGCATTGAGAAAGCGCCACGCTTCCCGAAGGGAGAAAGGCGGACAGGTATCCGGTAAGC
GGCAGGGTCGGAACAGGAGAGCGCACGAGGGAGCTTCCAGGGGGAAACGCCTGGTATCTTTATAGTCCTG
TCGGGTTTCGCCACCTCTGACTTGAGCGTCGATTTTTGTGATGCTCGTCAGGGGGGCGGAGCCTATGGAA
AAACGCCAGCAACGCGGCCTTTTTACGGTTCCTGGCCTTTTGCTGGCCTTTTGCTCACATGTTCTTTCCT
GCGTTATCCCCTGATTCTGTGGATAACCGTATTACCGCCTTTGAGTGAGCTGATACCGCTCGCCGCAGCC
GAACGACCGAGCGCAGCGAGTCAGTGAGCGAGGAAGCGGAAGAGCGCCCAATACGCAAACCGCCTCTCCC
CGCGCGTTGGCCGATTCATTAATGCAGCTGGCACGACAGGTTTCCCGACTGGAAAGCGGGCAGTGAGCGC
AACGCAATTAATACGCGTACCGCTAGCCAGGAAGAGTTTGTAGAAACGCAAAAAGGCCATCCGTCAGGAT
GGCCTTCTGCTTAGTTTGATGCCTGGCAGTTTATGGCGGGCGTCCTGCCCGCCACCCTCCGGGCCGTTGC
TTCACAACGTTCAAATCCGCTCCCGGCGGATTTGTCCTACTCAGGAGAGCGTTCACCGACAAACAACAGA
TAAAACGAAAGGCCCAGTCTTCCGACTGAGCCTTTCGTTTTATTTGATGCCTGGCAGTTCCCTACTCTCG
CG
