>Addgene plasmid #70620 | R777-E336 Hs.STK11-nostop | addgene partial sequence | sequence record 132073 | pCR8_R1 5'-cgaaccgaacaggcttatgt-3'
GGTGTGCGTCACCCGGCAACCTTGGGTAGCAGCGAAGTCGAGGCATTTCTGTCCTGGCTGGTCTAGAGGA
TCTAAGCTTGCATGCAAATAATGATTTTATTTTGACTGATAGTGACCTGTTCGTTGCAACAAATTGATAA
GCAATGCTTTCCTATAATGCCAACTTTGTACAAGAAAGTTGACTGCTGCTTGCAGGCCGACAGCCGGCGG
ATCTTGCTGCTGGCGGAGCAGGCCTTGCGGGCAGGGTTGGGGGCCCGGCCCTCCGCCCTGGATTTGGTGC
TCAGCTGCGCCGCCTCTGTGCCGTTCATACACACGGCCTTGGGGAGGCCCCGGCGCTGTCCATTGTGACT
GGCCTCCTCTTCTGGGACCTGTCCGGGCACCGTGAAGTCCTGAGTGTAGATGATGTCATCCTCGATGTCG
AAGAGGTCCTCGTCCTCGTCCGCGCCGTGCAGGTCCTCCAAGTACGGCACCACAGTCATGCTGCGCCACC
GGTCCTTGGTGTCTGGGCTCGGTGGGATGGGCACTGGTGCTTCAGCCGGAGGATGTTTCTTCCGGAACCA
GCTGTGCTGCCGGATCTGCCGGATGGAGAACCTCTTGGCCGGTTCGTACTCAAGCATCCCTTTCAGCAGG
TCAGAGAGCGGGGGGCCACAGTCGCCCGGGATGGCGTAGCTCCCCTTCCCGATGTTCTCAAACAACTTGT
AGATGTTGTCCCCTTCGAAGGGGTACAGACCCGTGGTGATGTTGTAGAGGGTGACCCCAGCCGACCAGAT
GTCCACCTTGAAGCCGGAGAAGGTGTCCAGGCCGTTGGCAATCTCGGGCGGCTGGAAAGCCGGGGAGCCC
TGGCTGGTCCGGCAGGTGTCGTCCGCCGCGAACGGGTGCAGTGCCTCGGCCACGCCCAGGTCGGAGATTT
TGAGGGTGCCACCGGTGGTGAGCAGCAGGTTCCCCGGCTTGATGTCCTTGTGCACAATGCCCTGGCTATG
CAGGTACTCCAGGCCGTCAATCAGCTGACAGAAGTACCCGTGGGCCTGGCACACTGGGAAACGCTTCTCC
GGCACGCTGTCCAGCATTTCCTGCATGCCA
